Addgene plasmid #197749: pMC-6-ZmWus2-9
Purpose: Phytobrick (MoClo) Level 0 Part
Depositing lab: Daniel Voytas. Depositing organization: University of Minnesota. Publication: An extensible vector toolkit and parts library for advanced engineering of plant genomes. Chamness JC, Kumar J, Cruz AJ, Rhuby E, Holum MJ, Cody JP, Tibebu R, Gamo ME, Starker CG, Zhang F, Voytas DF. Plant Genome. 2023 Mar 9:e20312. doi: 10.1002/tpg2.20312. PubMed 36896468.
Backbone
  Vector backbone: pMC-6-ccdB-9
  Backbone manufacturer: Self-made
  Vector type: Plant Expression
Growth in bacteria
  Bacterial resistance: Spectinomycin, 50 μg/mL
  Growth temperature: 37°C
  Growth strain: DH5alpha
  Copy number: High Copy
Gene/Insert
  Gene/Insert name: ZmWus2
  Species: Zea mays
  Insert size (bp): 906
  Cloning method: Restriction Enzyme; 5′ cloning site Unknown (unknown if destroyed)
Terms and licenses: Academic/Nonprofit Terms; Industry Terms: Not Available to Industry
Depositor comments: Please visit https://doi.org/10.1101/2022.10.15.511792 for bioRxiv preprint.
How to cite: pMC-6-ZmWus2-9 was a gift from Daniel Voytas (Addgene plasmid # 197749 ; http://n2t.net/addgene:197749 ; RRID:Addgene_197749)
