[The description below was written by a language model from this plasmid's Addgene catalogue record and pLannotate feature annotations shown in this document.]
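Description:
pMC-6-ZmWus2-9 is a small (about 3.2 kb) Phytobrick/MoClo Level 0 part plasmid from an extensible vector toolkit and parts library for plant genome engineering. It was built in the self-made pMC-6-ccdB-9 acceptor backbone. The name suggests that the insert replaced a ccdB counter-selection cassette, although the record lists the cloning sites as unknown. The plasmid is maintained in E. coli at high copy through a ColE1/pUC-type origin. Selection is with spectinomycin, conferred by a full-length aadA gene that lies downstream of an AmpR (bla) promoter. Short annotated fragments of an RSF origin, lacI, an integrase and a gentamicin acetyltransferase are probably sequence remnants or chance similarity hits rather than functional elements.

The payload is a 906 bp insert encoding ZmWus2, the maize (Zea mays) WUSCHEL2 homeobox transcription factor. The automated annotation picks it up only by homology, as a partial match to the rice WOX1 protein, which is consistent with a WUSCHEL-related homeobox coding sequence. No plant promoter, terminator, tag or reporter is annotated. This fits a Level 0 part, which supplies a single standardized module and not a complete expression unit. The "6" and "9" in the name presumably denote the flanking assembly positions in the toolkit's syntax, though the record does not define them. Such parts are normally combined by Golden Gate assembly with promoter and terminator modules into higher-level transcriptional units and plant transformation vectors. WUSCHEL-family genes are widely used as developmental regulators to promote regeneration and transformation of plant tissue, but the record gives no purpose for this part beyond its role in the library.
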