Features (pLannotate 1.2.2; 8 found; start..end, strand, type, name):
      1..23      +  rep_origin     RSF ori (fragment): Plasmids containing the RSF 1030 origin of replication can be propagated in E. coli cells that contain additional plasmids with compatible origins.
     25..74      +  CDS            lacI (fragment): lac repressor; lacI; The lac repressor binds to the lac operator to inhibit transcription in E. coli. This inhibition can be relieved by adding lactose or isopropyl-β-D-thiogalactopyranoside (IPTG).
    160..834     +  CDS            WOX1 (fragment): WOX1_ORYSJ - Also known as MOC3 From Oryza sativa subsp. japonica (Rice).
   1125..1229    +  promoter       AmpR promoter: bla
   1220..1300    -  CDS            int (fragment): INT2_ECOLX - Protein inferred from homology: Swiss-Prot protein existence level 3. Putative integrase believed to be involved in the insertion of antibiotic resistance genes into plasmids and transposons. From Escherichia coli.
   1388..1444    +  CDS            GmR (fragment): gentamycin acetyltransferase; aacC1; confers resistance to gentamycin
   1451..2239    +  CDS            aadA: S3AD_ECOLX - Experimental evidence at protein level: Swiss-Prot protein existence level 1. Mediates bacterial resistance to the antibiotics streptomycin and spectinomycin. From Escherichia coli.
   2413..3001    +  rep_origin     ori: high-copy-number ColE1/pMB1/pBR322/pUC origin of replication
>Addgene plasmid #197749 | pMC-6-ZmWus2-9 | addgene full sequence | sequence record 391145 | Addgene NGS Result
GTCAGTGAGCGAGGAAGCGGAAGAGCGCCCAATACGCAAACCGCCTCTCCCCGCGCGTTGGCCGATTCAT
TAATCACTCTGTGGTCTCAAATGGCGGCCAATGCGGGCGGCGGTGGAGCGGGAGGAGGCAGCGGCAGCGG
CAGCGTGGCTGCGCCGGCGGTGTGCCGCCCCAGCGGCTCGCGGTGGACGCCGACGCCGGAGCAGATCAGG
ATGCTGAAGGAGCTGTACTACGGCTGCGGCATCCGGTCGCCCAGCTCGGAGCAGATCCAGCGCATCACCG
CCATGCTGCGGCAGCACGGCAAGATCGAGGGCAAGAACGTCTTCTACTGGTTCCAGAACCACAAGGCCCG
CGAGCGCCAGAAGCGCCGCCTCACCAGCCTCGACGTGAACGTGCCCGCCGCCGGCGCGGCCGACGCCACC
ACCAGCCAACTCGGCGTCCTCTCGCTGTCGTCGCCGCCGCCTTCAGGCGCGGCGCCTCCCTCGCCCACCC
TCGGCTTCTACGCCGCCGGCAATGGCGGCGGATCGGCTGTGCTGCTGGACACGAGTTCCGACTGGGGCAG
CAGCGGCGCTGCGATGGCCACCGAGACATGCTTCCTCCAGGACTACATGGGCGTGACGGACACGGGCAGC
TCGTCGCAGTGGCCACGCTTCTCGTCGTCGGACACGATAATGGCGGCGGCCGCGGCGCGGGCGGCGACGA
CGCGGGCGCCCGAGACTCTCCCTCTCTTCCCGACCTGCGGCGACGACGGCGGCAGCGGTAGCAGCAGCTA
CTTGCCGTTCTGGGGTGCCGCGTCCACAACTGCCGGCGCCACTTCTTCCGTTGCGATCCAGCAGCAACAC
CAGCTGCAGGAGCAGTACAGCTTTTACAGCAACAGCAACAGCACCCAGCTGGCCGGCACCGGCAACCAAG
ACGTATCGGCAACAGCAGCAGCAGCCGCCGCCCTGGAGCTGAGCCTCAGCTCATGGTGCTCCCCTTACCC
TGCTGCAGGGAGTATGTGAGCTTTGAGACCACGAAGTGGCTCTTCAGTGGACGAAAGGGCCTCGTGATAC
GCCTATTTTTATAGGTTAATGTCATGATAATAATGGTTTCTTAGACGTCAGGTGGCACTTTTCGGGGAAA
TGTGCGCGGAACCCCTATTTGTTTATTTTTCTAAATACATTCAAATATGTATCCGCTCATGAGACAATAA
CCCTGATAAATGCTTCAATAATATTGAAAAAGGAAGAGTATGCGCTCACGCAACTGGTCCAGAACCTTGA
CCGAACGCAGCGGTGGTAACGGCGCAGTGGCGGTTTTCATGGCTTGTTATGACTGTTTTTTTTTGGGGTA
CAGTCTATGCCTCGGGCATCCAAGCAGCAAGCGCGTTACGCCGTGGGTCGATGTTTGATGTTATGGAGCA
GCAACGATGTTACGCAGCAGGGCAGTCGCCCTAAAACAAAGTTAAACATCATGAGGGAAGCGGTGATCGC
CGAAGTATCGACTCAACTATCAGAGGTAGTTGGCGTCATCGAGCGCCATCTCGAACCGACGTTGCTGGCC
GTACATTTGTACGGCTCCGCAGTGGATGGCGGCCTGAAGCCACACAGCGATATTGATTTGCTGGTTACGG
TGACCGTAAGGCTTGATGAAACAACGCGGCGAGCTTTGATCAACGACCTTTTGGAAACTTCGGCTTCCCC
TGGAGAGAGCGAGATTCTCCGCGCTGTAGAAGTCACCATTGTTGTGCACGACGACATCATTCCGTGGCGT
TATCCAGCTAAGCGCGAACTGCAATTTGGAGAATGGCAGCGCAATGACATTCTTGCAGGTATCTTCGAGC
CAGCCACGATCGACATTGATCTGGCTATCTTGCTGACAAAAGCAAGAGAACATAGCGTTGCCTTGGTAGG
TCCAGCGGCGGAGGAACTCTTTGATCCGGTTCCTGAACAGGATCTATTTGAGGCGCTAAATGAAACCTTA
ACGCTATGGAACTCGCCGCCCGACTGGGCTGGCGATGAGCGAAATGTAGTGCTTACGTTGTCCCGCATTT
GGTACAGCGCAGTAACCGGCAAAATCGCGCCGAAGGATGTCGCTGCCGACTGGGCAATGGAGCGCCTGCC
GGCCCAGTATCAGCCCGTCATACTTGAAGCTAGACAGGCTTATCTTGGACAAGAAGAAGATCGCTTGGCC
TCGCGCGCAGATCAGTTGGAAGAATTTGTCCATTACGTAAAAGGCGAGATCACCAAGGTAGTCGGCAAAT
AACTGTCAGACCAAGTTTACTCATATATACTTTAGATTGATTTAAAACTTCATTTTTAATTTAAAAGGAT
CTAGGTGAAGATCCTTTTTGATAATCTCATGACCAAAATCCCTTAACGTGAGTTTTCGTTCCACTGAGCG
TCAGACCCCGTAGAAAAGATCAAAGGATCTTCTTGAGATCCTTTTTTTCTGCGCGTAATCTGCTGCTTGC
AAACAAAAAAACCACCGCTACCAGCGGTGGTTTGTTTGCCGGATCAAGAGCTACCAACTCTTTTTCCGAA
GGTAACTGGCTTCAGCAGAGCGCAGATACCAAATACTGTTCTTCTAGTGTAGCCGTAGTTAGGCCACCAC
TTCAAGAACTCTGTAGCACCGCCTACATACCTCGCTCTGCTAATCCTGTTACCAGTGGCTGCTGCCAGTG
GCGATAAGTCGTGTCTTACCGGGTTGGACTCAAGACGATAGTTACCGGATAAGGCGCAGCGGTCGGGCTG
AACGGGGGGTTCGTGCACACAGCCCAGCTTGGAGCGAACGACCTACACCGAACTGAGATACCTACAGCGT
GAGCTATGAGAAAGCGCCACGCTTCCCGAAGGGAGAAAGGCGGACAGGTATCCGGTAAGCGGCAGGGTCG
GAACAGGAGAGCGCACGAGGGAGCTTCCAGGGGGAAACGCCTGGTATCTTTATAGTCCTGTCGGGTTTCG
CCACCTCTGACTTGAGCGTCGATTTTTGTGATGCTCGTCAGGGGGGCGGAGCCTATGGAAAAACGCCAGC
AACGCGGCCTTTTTACGGTTCCTGGCCTTTTGCTGGCCTTTTGCTCACATGTTCTTTCCTGCGTTATCCC
CTGATTCTGTGGATAACCGTATTACCGCCTTTGAGTGAGCTGATACCGCTCGCCGCAGCCGAACGACCGA
GCGCAGCGA
